Addgene plasmid #123205: pDONR223 LC3B no-stop
Purpose: Gateway entry clone encoding human MAP1LC3B lacking stop codon, suitable for C-terminal tagging
Depositing lab: Robin Ketteler. Depositing organization: University College London. Publication: Redundancy of human ATG4 protease isoforms in autophagy and LC3/GABARAP processing revealed in cells. Agrotis A, Pengo N, Burden JJ, Ketteler R. Autophagy. 2019 Jan 21. doi: 10.1080/15548627.2019.1569925. PubMed 30661429.
Backbone
  Vector backbone: pDONR223
  Backbone size w/o insert (bp): 2796
  Vector type: Gateway Entry Vector / Entry clone
Growth in bacteria
  Bacterial resistance: Spectinomycin, 50 μg/mL
  Growth temperature: 37°C
  Growth strain: DH5alpha
  Copy number: High Copy
Gene/Insert
  Gene/Insert name: Microtubule-associated proteins 1A/1B light chain 3B
  Species: H. sapiens (human)
  Insert size (bp): 378
  Mutation: Stop codon removed
  GenBank ID: NM_022818.4
  Entrez Gene: MAP1LC3B (a.k.a. ATG8F, LC3B, MAP1A/1BLC3, MAP1LC3B-a)
  Cloning method: Gateway Cloning
  Sequencing primers: 5′ M13 F; 3′ M13 R
Terms and licenses: Academic/Nonprofit Terms; Industry Terms: Not Available to Industry
How to cite: pDONR223 LC3B no-stop was a gift from Robin Ketteler (Addgene plasmid # 123205 ; http://n2t.net/addgene:123205 ; RRID:Addgene_123205)
