[The description below was written by a language model from this plasmid's Addgene catalogue record and pLannotate feature annotations shown in this document.]
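Description:
pDONR223 LC3B no-stop is a Gateway entry clone carrying the human MAP1LC3B (LC3B, ATG8F) open reading frame with its stop codon removed, built in the pDONR223 backbone. The plasmid is a small bacterial cloning vector of about 3.2 kb. It replicates in E. coli from a high-copy ColE1/pUC-type origin and is selected with spectinomycin through the aadA aminoglycoside adenylyltransferase gene (SmR), which appears to be driven by a class 1 integron Pc promoter fragment annotated upstream. The short RSF ori, lacI, lacZα and GmR matches in the feature table are fragments only, probably backbone remnants rather than functional elements.

The LC3B coding sequence (about 375 bp) sits directly between attL1 and attL2, the recombination sites used in the Gateway LR reaction. This allows the insert to be transferred in a defined orientation and reading frame into any attR-containing destination vector. rrnB T1 and T2 terminators lie upstream of attL1 and insulate the insert from read-through transcription. A T7 promoter lies just beyond attL2, facing back toward the insert, and M13 primer sites flank the cassette for sequencing. The entry clone has no eukaryotic promoter or tag of its own, so expression depends on the chosen destination vector.

Because the stop codon is absent, translation can continue through attB2 after recombination into a C-terminal tag or reporter supplied by the destination vector, which is the stated purpose of the construct. LC3B is a ubiquitin-like autophagosome protein whose C-terminus is cleaved by ATG4 proteases. C-terminally tagged LC3B is therefore suited to studies of LC3/GABARAP processing, the subject of the associated publication.
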