Features (pLannotate 1.2.2; 13 found; start..end, strand, type, name):
      1..121     +  rep_origin     RSF ori (fragment): Plasmids containing the RSF 1030 origin of replication can be propagated in E. coli cells that contain additional plasmids with compatible origins.
    123..215     +  CDS            lacI (fragment): lac repressor; lacI; The lac repressor binds to the lac operator to inhibit transcription in E. coli. This inhibition can be relieved by adding lactose or isopropyl-β-D-thiogalactopyranoside (IPTG).
    270..297     -  terminator     rrnB T2 terminator: transcription terminator T2 from the E. coli rrnB gene
    429..472     +  terminator     rrnB T1 terminator: Escherichia coli rrnB; transcription terminator T1 from the E. coli rrnB gene
    519..555     -  CDS            lacZα (fragment): LacZα fragment of β-galactosidase; lacZ fragment
    571..670     +  protein_bind   attL1: mutant version of attL; recombination site for the Gateway® LR reaction LR Clonase™
    673..1047    +  CDS            MAP1LC3B: MLP3B_HUMAN - Also known as MAP1ALC3. Experimental evidence at protein level: Swiss-Prot protein existence level 1. Ubiquitin-like modifier involved in formation of autophagosomal vacuoles (autophagosomes). Plays a role in mitophagy which contributes to regulate mitochondrial quantity and quality by eliminating the mitochondria to a basal level to fulfill cellular energy requirements and preventing excess ROS production (PubMed:28017329). While LC3s are involved in elongation of the phagophore membrane, the GABARAP/GATE-16 subfamily is essential for a later stage in autophagosome maturation. P
   1049..1148    -  protein_bind   attL2: mutant version of attL; recombination site for the Gateway® LR reaction LR Clonase™
   1166..1184    -  promoter       T7 promoter: promoter for bacteriophage T7 RNA polymerase
   1374..1397    +  promoter       Pc promoter (fragment): intI1 (promoter lies within the coding sequence); class 1 integron promoter
   1573..1629    +  CDS            GmR (fragment): gentamycin acetyltransferase; aacC1; confers resistance to gentamycin
   1636..2427    +  CDS            SmR: aminoglycoside adenylyltransferase (Murphy, 1985); aadA; confers resistance to spectinomycin and streptomycin
   2520..3108    +  rep_origin     ori: high-copy-number ColE1/pMB1/pBR322/pUC origin of replication
>Addgene plasmid #123205 | pDONR223 LC3B no-stop | addgene full sequence | sequence record 244531 | Addgene NGS Result
TTCTTTCCTGCGTTATCCCCTGATTCTGTGGATAACCGTATTACCGCCTTTGAGTGAGCTGATACCGCTC
GCCGCAGCCGAACGACCGAGCGCAGCGAGTCAGTGAGCGAGGAAGCGGAAGAGCGCCCAATACGCAAACC
GCCTCTCCCCGCGCGTTGGCCGATTCATTAATGCAGCTGGCACGACAGGTTTCCCGACTGGAAAGCGGGC
AGTGAGCGCAACGCAATTAATACGCGTACCGCTAGCCAGGAAGAGTTTGTAGAAACGCAAAAAGGCCATC
CGTCAGGATGGCCTTCTGCTTAGTTTGATGCCTGGCAGTTTATGGCGGGCGTCCTGCCCGCCACCCTCCG
GGCCGTTGCTTCACAACGTTCAAATCCGCTCCCGGCGGATTTGTCCTACTCAGGAGAGCGTTCACCGACA
AACAACAGATAAAACGAAAGGCCCAGTCTTCCGACTGAGCCTTTCGTTTTATTTGATGCCTGGCAGTTCC
CTACTCTCGCGTTAACGCTAGCATGGATGTTTTCCCAGTCACGACGTTGTAAAACGACGGCCAGTCTTAA
GCTCGGGCCCCAAATAATGATTTTATTTTGACTGATAGTGACCTGTTCGTTGCAACAAATTGATGAGCAA
TGCTTTTTTATAATGCCAACTTTGTACAAAAAAGCAGGCTTAATGCCGTCGGAGAAGACCTTCAAGCAGC
GGCGCACCTTCGAACAAAGAGTAGAAGATGTCCGACTTATTCGAGAGCAGCATCCAACCAAAATCCCGGT
GATAATAGAACGATACAAGGGTGAGAAGCAGCTTCCTGTTCTGGATAAAACAAAGTTCCTTGTACCTGAC
CATGTCAACATGAGTGAGCTCATCAAGATAATTAGAAGGCGCTTACAGCTCAATGCTAATCAGGCCTTCT
TCCTGTTGGTGAACGGACACAGCATGGTCAGCGTCTCCACACCAATCTCAGAGGTGTATGAGAGTGAGAA
AGATGAAGATGGATTCCTGTACATGGTCTATGCCTCCCAGGAGACGTTCGGGATGAAATTGTCAGTGTAC
CCAGCTTTCTTGTACAAAGTTGGCATTATAAGAAAGCATTGCTTATCAATTTGTTGCAACGAACAGGTCA
CTATCAGTCAAAATAAAATCATTATTTGCCATCCAGCTGATATCCCCTATAGTGAGTCGTATTACATGGT
CATAGCTGTTTCCTGGCAGCTCTGGCCCGTGTCTCAAAATCTCTGATGTTACATTGCACAAGATAAAAAT
ATATCATCATGCCTCCTCTAGACCAGCCAGGACAGAAATGCCTCGACTTCGCTGCTACCCAAGGTTGCCG
GGTGACGCACACCGTGGAAACGGATGAAGGCACGAACCCAGTGGACATAAGCCTGTTCGGTTCGTAAGCT
GTAATGCAAGTAGCGTATGCGCTCACGCAACTGGTCCAGAACCTTGACCGAACGCAGCGGTGGTAACGGC
GCAGTGGCGGTTTTCATGGCTTGTTATGACTGTTTTTTTGGGGTACAGTCTATGCCTCGGGCATCCAAGC
AGCAAGCGCGTTACGCCGTGGGTCGATGTTTGATGTTATGGAGCAGCAACGATGTTACGCAGCAGGGCAG
TCGCCCTAAAACAAAGTTAAACATTATGAGGGAAGCGGTGATCGCCGAAGTATCGACTCAACTATCAGAG
GTAGTTGGCGTCATCGAGCGCCATCTCGAACCGACGTTGCTGGCCGTACATTTGTACGGCTCCGCAGTGG
ATGGCGGCCTGAAGCCACACAGTGATATTGATTTGCTGGTTACGGTGACCGTAAGGCTTGATGAAACAAC
GCGGCGAGCTTTGATCAACGACCTTTTGGAAACTTCGGCTTCCCCTGGAGAGAGCGAGATTCTCCGCGCT
GTAGAAGTCACCATTGTTGTGCACGACGACATCATTCCGTGGCGTTATCCAGCTAAGCGCGAACTGCAAT
TTGGAGAATGGCAGCGCAATGACATTCTTGCAGGTATCTTCGAGCCAGCCACGATCGACATTGATCTGGC
TATCTTGCTGACAAAAGCAAGAGAACATAGCGTTGCCTTGGTAGGTCCAGCGGCGGAGGAACTCTTTGAT
CCGGTTCCTGAACAGGATCTATTTGAGGCGCTAAATGAAACCTTAACGCTATGGAACTCGCCGCCCGACT
GGGCTGGCGATGAGCGAAATGTAGTGCTTACGTTGTCCCGCATTTGGTACAGCGCAGTAACCGGCAAAAT
CGCGCCGAAGGATGTCGCTGCCGACTGGGCAATGGAGCGCCTGCCGGCCCAGTATCAGCCCGTCATACTT
GAAGCTAGACAGGCTTATCTTGGACAAGAAGAAGATCGCTTGGCCTCGCGCGCAGATCAGTTGGAAGAAT
TTGTCCACTACGTGAAAGGCGAGATCACCAAGGTAGTCGGCAAATAACCCTCGAGCCACCCATGACCAAA
ATCCCTTAACGTGAGTTACGCGTCGTTCCACTGAGCGTCAGACCCCGTAGAAAAGATCAAAGGATCTTCT
TGAGATCCTTTTTTTCTGCGCGTAATCTGCTGCTTGCAAACAAAAAAACCACCGCTACCAGCGGTGGTTT
GTTTGCCGGATCAAGAGCTACCAACTCTTTTTCCGAAGGTAACTGGCTTCAGCAGAGCGCAGATACCAAA
TACTGTTCTTCTAGTGTAGCCGTAGTTAGGCCACCACTTCAAGAACTCTGTAGCACCGCCTACATACCTC
GCTCTGCTAATCCTGTTACCAGTGGCTGCTGCCAGTGGCGATAAGTCGTGTCTTACCGGGTTGGACTCAA
GACGATAGTTACCGGATAAGGCGCAGCGGTCGGGCTGAACGGGGGGTTCGTGCACACAGCCCAGCTTGGA
GCGAACGACCTACACCGAACTGAGATACCTACAGCGTGAGCTATGAGAAAGCGCCACGCTTCCCGAAGGG
AGAAAGGCGGACAGGTATCCGGTAAGCGGCAGGGTCGGAACAGGAGAGCGCACGAGGGAGCTTCCAGGGG
GAAACGCCTGGTATCTTTATAGTCCTGTCGGGTTTCGCCACCTCTGACTTGAGCGTCGATTTTTGTGATG
CTCGTCAGGGGGGCGGAGCCTATGGAAAAACGCCAGCAACGCGGCCTTTTTACGGTTCCTGGCCTTTTGC
TGGCCTTTTGCTCACATG
